>Addgene plasmid #162739 | p1.2-Neo | addgene full sequence | sequence record 337731 | Addgene NGS Result
GTGTGTCAGTTAGGGTGTGGAAAGTCCCCAGGCTCCCCAGCAGGCAGAAGTATGCAAAGCATGCATCTCA
ATTAGTCAGCAACCAGGTGTGGAAAGTCCCCAGGCTCCCCAGCAGGCAGAAGTATGCAAAGCATGCATCT
CAATTAGTCAGCAACCATAGTCCCGCCCCTAACTCCGCCCATCCCGCCCCTAACTCCGCCCAGTTCCGCC
CATTCTCCGCCCCATGGCTGACTAATTTTTTTTATTTATGCAGAGGCCGAGGCCGCCTCTGCCTCTGAGC
TATTCCAGAAGTAGTGAGGAGGCTTTTTTGGAGGCCTAGGCTTTTGCAAAAAGCTCCCGGGAGCTTGTAT
ATCCATTTTCGGATCTGATCAAGAGACAGGATGAGGATCGTTTCGCATGATTGAACAAGATGGATTGCAC
GCAGGTTCTCCGGCCGCTTGGGTGGAGAGGCTATTCGGCTATGACTGGGCACAACAGACAATCGGCTGCT
CTGATGCCGCCGTGTTCCGGCTGTCAGCGCAGGGGCGCCCGGTTCTTTTTGTCAAGACCGACCTGTCCGG
TGCCCTGAATGAACTGCAGGACGAGGCAGCGCGGCTATCGTGGCTGGCCACGACGGGCGTTCCTTGCGCA
GCTGTGCTCGACGTTGTCACTGAAGCGGGAAGGGACTGGCTGCTATTGGGCGAAGTGCCGGGGCAGGATC
TCCTGTCATCTCACCTTGCTCCTGCCGAGAAAGTATCCATCATGGCTGATGCAATGCGGCGGCTGCATAC
GCTTGATCCGGCTACCTGCCCATTCGACCACCAAGCGAAACATCGCATCGAGCGAGCACGTACTCGGATG
GAAGCCGGTCTTGTCGATCAGGATGATCTGGACGAAGAGCATCAGGGGCTCGCGCCAGCCGAACTGTTCG
CCAGGCTCAAGGCGCGCATGCCCGACGGCGAGGATCTCGTCGTGACCCATGGCGATGCCTGCTTGCCGAA
TATCATGGTGGAAAATGGCCGCTTTTCTGGATTCATCGACTGTGGCCGGCTGGGTGTGGCGGACCGCTAT
CAGGACATAGCGTTGGCTACCCGTGATATTGCTGAAGAGCTTGGCGGCGAATGGGCTGACCGCTTCCTCG
TGCTTTACGGTATCGCCGCTCCCGATTCGCAGCGCATCGCCTTCTATCGCCTTCTTGACGAGTTCTTCTG
AGCGGGACTCTGGGGTTCGAAATGACCGACCAAGCGACGCCCAACCTGCCATCACGAGATTTCGATTCCA
CCGCCGCCTTCTATGAAAGGTTGGGCTTCGGAATCGTTTTCCGGGACGCCGGCTGGATGATCCTCCAGCG
CGGGGATCTCATGCTGGAGTTCTTCGCCCACCCCAACTTGTTTATTGCAGCTTATAATGGTTACAAATAA
AGCAATAGCATCACAAATTTCACAAATAAAGCATTTTTTTCACTGCATTCTAGTTGTGGTTTGTCCAAAC
TCATCAATGTATCTTATCATGTCTGTATACCGTCGACCTCTAGGCGCGCCATGGCTCTTCCGCTTCCTCG
CTCACTGACTCGCTGCGCTCGGTCGTTCGGCTGCGGCGAGCGGTATCAGCTCACTCAAAGGCGGTAATAC
GGTTATCCACAGAATCAGGGGATAACGCAGGAAAGAACATGTGAGCAAAAGGCCAGCAAAAGGCCAGGAA
CCGTAAAAAGGCCGCGTTGCTGGCGTTTTTCCATAGGCTCCGCCCCCCTGACGAGCATCACAAAAATCGA
CGCTCAAGTCAGAGGTGGCGAAACCCGACAGGACTATAAAGATACCAGGCGTTTCCCCCTGGAAGCTCCC
TCGTGCGCTCTCCTGTTCCGACCCTGCCGCTTACCGGATACCTGTCCGCCTTTCTCCCTTCGGGAAGCGT
GGCGCTTTCTCATAGCTCACGCTGTAGGTATCTCAGTTCGGTGTAGGTCGTTCGCTCCAAGCTGGGCTGT
GTGCACGAACCCCCCGTTCAGCCCGACCGCTGCGCCTTATCCGGTAACTATCGTCTTGAGTCCAACCCGG
TAAGACACGACTTATCGCCACTGGCAGCAGCCACTGGTAACAGGATTAGCAGAGCGAGGTATGTAGGCGG
TGCTACAGAGTTCTTGAAGTGGTGGCCTAACTACGGCTACACTAGAAGAACAGTATTTGGTATCTGCGCT
CTGCTGAAGCCAGTTACCTTCGGAAAAAGAGTTGGTAGCTCTTGATCCGGCAAACAAACCACCGCTGGTA
GCGGTGGTTTTTTTGTTTGCAAGCAGCAGATTACGCGCAGAAAAAAAGGATCTCAAGAAGATCCTTTGAT
CTTTTCTACGGGGTCTGACGCTCAGTGGAACGAAAACTCACGTTAAGGGATTTTGGTCATGAGATTATCA
AAAAGGATCTTCACCTAGATCCTTTTAAATTAAAAATGAAGTTTTAAATCAATCTAAAGTATATATGAGT
AAACTTGGTCTGACAGTTACCAATGCTTAATCAGTGAGGCACCTATCTCAGCGATCTGTCTATTTCGTTC
ATCCATAGTTGCCTGACTCCCCGTCGTGTAGATAACTACGATACGGGAGGGCTTACCATCTGGCCCCAGT
GCTGCAATGATACCGCGAGACCCACGCTCACCGGCTCCAGATTTATCAGCAATAAACCAGCCAGCCGGAA
GGGCCGAGCGCAGAAGTGGTCCTGCAACTTTATCCGCCTCCATCCAGTCTATTAATTGTTGCCGGGAAGC
TAGAGTAAGTAGTTCGCCAGTTAATAGTTTGCGCAACGTTGTTGCCATTGCTACAGGCATCGTGGTGTCA
CGCTCGTCGTTTGGTATGGCTTCATTCAGCTCCGGTTCCCAACGATCAAGGCGAGTTACATGATCCCCCA
TGTTGTGCAAAAAAGCGGTTAGCTCCTTCGGTCCTCCGATCGTTGTCAGAAGTAAGTTGGCCGCAGTGTT
ATCACTCATGGTTATGGCAGCACTGCATAATTCTCTTACTGTCATGCCATCCGTAAGATGCTTTTCTGTG
ACTGGTGAGTACTCAACCAAGTCATTCTGAGAATAGTGTATGCGGCGACCGAGTTGCTCTTGCCCGGCGT
CAATACGGGATAATACCGCGCCACATAGCAGAACTTTAAAAGTGCTCATCATTGGAAAACGTTCTTCGGG
GCGAAAACTCTCAAGGATCTTACCGCTGTTGAGATCCAGTTCGATGTAACCCACTCGTGCACCCAACTGA
TCTTCAGCATCTTTTACTTTCACCAGCGTTTCTGGGTGAGCAAAAACAGGAAGGCAAAATGCCGCAAAAA
AGGGAATAAGGGCGACACGGAAATGTTGAATACTCATACTCTTCCTTTTTCAATATTATTGAAGCATTTA
TCAGGGTTATTGTCTCATGAGCGGATACATATTTGAATGTATTTAGAAAAATAAACAAATAGGGGTTCCG
CGCACATTTCCCCGAAAAGTGCCACCTGCATCTCATCACGGTCACGCATGGCTGCGCCCGCGCAGCGCCC
CCCGACCCCCCCCCGATCCCCGGAACGCCAGCCGCCATCCACCGCCCGCAGCCCCCGGAGCCCGCGGACC
CCGACCCCCCGCCGCTCGCCCGCCGTTGCGCCGCTCTCTGCGGGGGGGCTAGGGGGCCGCGGGGGGAAGG
CCACGCCCCCTCCACTTTTTCCAGGAATGCGCGGCATGACCCGCCCCCCCCATGACCCGCCAACACCCCC
CCGATGCCCCCCGGGGGTCTTTCCTGGGGGGCCTTTGTCAGGGTTGCCTGTGTCACCCACGGGCCCCTTG
GCCACGCTTGCCTGGGTCACCCCGGAGCCCCGGGTCACGTTTGCCGGGGTCAGCCCTGGGGCGCTTCTTC
ACGCTCCATTGCCATGCAGAATTCACTAGTGATTAGAATCCCACGTTGTGCATAGAAACAGATGCAGGCA
AAACATCCACACATATAAAACAAAAAATTAAAACCAATAAAACTCCTAAACTTTTGGTCTTTCTTGAATC
TTCAATCCCTCAGGTTATGAAATAATCATTTATGCAGTCAAAAATTTGCCATTCTTGTTGCCAGGTGTGG
TGATGATTCGGGGAAGCAGAAGCAGGCAGATCTCTGTGAATGAGGCCAGCCTGGTCTACAAAGTGAGTCC
CAGGACAGTCAGGCCTGTTACACAGAGAAACCTTGAAAAAAAAAAGATAATATGTACTGTTGTATTACCC
CAATATATAAGGCTAAACCATTAGAAGCACAACACTGTTAAGTACGGAAAATAATATCTAGTGTGGTACA
GTTACTACTACTATAATACACTAATATAGCTGTGGGAAACTAGTTCCAAAGATGAATTACTAACCAGTGT
TTCCAAGGAAATAAATGAAAGCAGAGAGATTAGTTCTATTGCTAGTGTTTCATTTTCGTATATTTCTTAC
AATTTCTCTTGTTACAAATAGGCACTAGGGTATCAAGATAATTTTAACGACTGGCTGAGAACCCTAGAAA
ATCTCTGTGAAAAAGGGATTTGTGAAATGAGAGAGGGTAATGTGGCCATTATAGAAAAGGCTTTTGTGTG
CCTTGCATGCATAGACCCTGTGTTTGATCTCTTAACACCCTCCTTGACCAGAAAAAGCTTCTGTGGATAG
AAAATGATTAGTTATATATACTTTTAGGGAAACGTAGTTCTGGATTCTTTGGTTACAATTAACAGAATTA
AGTGCAAACAAAGCCAGAAACCTCCTGATAAATGAGAAAACCTGCTTGTAGAAGGTTGTAAGGCTCTGTA
ATATAGGAATTAGGAGAAAAGAAACCTGTGTGGTGGGGCACGTCTGTAATCCCAGCATTGGGAAGTAGAG
GTAGAAGATTAGAAATCAAAGGCCAGCCTCAGCAACACAGTGAGTTTGAGGCCACCCTGAACTACATCAG
GTTCTGTCTCCTTTCTTTTTTTTTTTTTTCTTTTCTTTTTTTGGTTTCTCTGTGTAGTTTTGGAGCCTAT
CCTGGCACTAGCTCTGAAGAGCAGGCTGGCCTCGAACTCAGAGATCAGCCAGCCTCTGCTGGGATTAAAG
GTATGCACCACCAACGCCCCAGGTTTTGTCTCAAACAAACAAAAATAACATCAGGAGGTGGTGAGAGGGC
TCAGTGGTCACAGGCATTCTCTGCAAAGCCTGACTCTGAGTTGGATCCTTTAGAGCTACATGGTTGAGGG
AAGAGAACTGACTCCTGGAAGGTGTCCTCTGGTCCCCACACATAGCTATACACAGCATGTGCATTCACAC
ACACTAAATAATGCTATTTTTAAAAAAATTAAAAACAACAACAGTTTGGGTTGTGAAAACTAGAACTAGA
TAATAGGTAAGAATCAAGTATCATGTAAATTTGCTTTCAACTCATCCCAAAATTTGTTTTATATTTCAGT
TTTTTTCCTTCCTAGCTTGACTGTGGAGTCTTGTCCGGAAGCAAATAGTTCCTTTGCAGATCCCACATGT
GGACACCGGACAGTAGGTCCTCAAATGCTCCTTATTAGGTTGGTTCAATAATATCAATTGTTTGTTACTA
GGCAGTGATGTTGTACATCTGGAGGAGATCTCTTGAGCCCATAATCAGGTTATTAGGAATAAATACTCTA
AGGCTAAAAATGTAGCTTAGTGATAAGAGTGCTTGCCTGGTGTGCTGAGACCCTCGGTTCCATCTCCACA
ACCCCATATTCCATTACAAAATACCTTTTCACCGTCCCTAGCATTAAGAAACAAAACAACAAAGAAGTTT
TTCTTTCTTCTGAGATCCTGCCCGGAGAGGCATTTAAAACTGGCCAGGGCCAAAAAAAAAAAAAAAAGAA
AAAAAAGAAAAGAAAACAGGCTAGGGCCGGCATGGTGGCGCACGCCTTTAATCCCAGCACGCAGGAGGCA
GAGGCAGGGCGGATCTCTGTGAGTTTGAGGTCAGCCTGGTCTACCTAGTGAGTTTCAGGGCACCCAGGGC
TAAAGAGACTGTCTCAAAAACAAAACAGCCACACAATCAGAACCACAGCAAAACGCAGTTATGATCCTTG
GAACTGTAGGAATGACAAGCATTTAAATAATAGGACGAGCCATTTTTGAGAAGCTCTGATTTCACAAGTG
TCAGGGATGGGCTCTGGGCGAGTAAGATTGCTAATGCTGGCCTCTAAATGAGACCACGTGGAGTTGATTA
GATTCTTTTCATGTTCCTCGTGCTCTATCAAATAACTGTACCCAAATACACACACACACACACACACACA
ATGCGCGCACACACAAAATCCTTTTTTAGCTTAAGAAGCCCAGAATCAGAAGTAAAGCTAACTGTGGGAC
TTAAGTATTATTCTGAACGGAACTCCCAGGGCGTGAAGCGCGCTTCAGGCTTCCAGAGAAGCAGCTGGCG
CTGGATGGAATGAACCAAGAGGCCAGCACAGGGGCAGATCCGTCGAGCTCTCGGCCACCGAGCTGAGCCC
TTAGGTTCTGGGGCTGGGAAGGGTCCCTAGGATTGTGCACCTCTCCCGCGGGGGACAAGCAGGGGGATGG
CGGGGCTGACGTCGGGAGGTGGCCTCCACGGGAAGGGACACCCGGATCTCGACACAGCCTTGGCAGTGGA
GTCAGGAAGGGTAGGGACAGATTCTGGACGCCCTCTTGGCCAGCTCCTCACCGCCCCACCCCCGACTGGA
GCCGAGAGTAATTCATACAAAAGGAGGGATCGCCTTCGCCCCTGGGAATCCCAGGGACCGTCGCTAAATT
CTGGCCGGCCTCCCAGCCCGGAACCGCTGTGCCCGCCCAGCGCGGCGGGAGGAGCCTGCGCCTAGGGCGG
ATCGCGGGTCGGCGGGAGAGCACAAGCCCACAGTCCCCGGCGGTGGGGGAGGGGCGCGCTGAGCGGGGGC
CCGGGAGCCAGCGCGGGGCAAACTGGGAAAGTGGCGTCGTGTGCTGGCTCCGCCCTCTTCCCGAGGGTGG
GGGAGAACGGTATAAAAGTGCGGTAGTCGCGTTGGACGTTCTTTTTCGCAACGGGTTTGCCGTCAGAACG
CAGGTGAGTGGCGGGTGTGGCCTCCGCGGGCCCGGGCTCCCTCCTTTGAGCGGGGTCGGGCCGCCGTGCG
GGTGTCGTCGGCCGGGCTTCTCTGCGAGCGTTCCCGCCCTGGATGGCGGGCTGTGCGGGAGGGCGAGGGG
GGGAGGCCTGGCGGCGGCCCCGGAGCCTCGCCTCGTGTCGGGCGTGAGGCCTAGCGTGGCTTCCGCCCCG
CCGCGTGCCACCGCGGCCGCGCTTTGCTGTCTGCCCGGCTGCCCTCGATTGCCTGCCCGCGGCCCGGGCC
AACAAAGGGAGGGCGTGGAGCTGGCTGGTAGGGAGCCCCGTAGTCCGCATGTCGGGCAGGGAGAGCGGCA
GCAGTCGGGGGGGGGACCGGGCCCGCCCGTCCCGCAGCACATGTCCAACGCCGCCTGGACGGGTAGCGGC
CTGTGTCCTGATAAGGCGGCCGGGCGGTGGGTTTTAGATGCCGGGTTCAGGTGGCCCCGGGTCCCGGCCC
GGTCTGGCCAGTACCCCGTAGTGGCTTAGCTCCGAGGAGGGCGAGGCCCGCCCGCCCGGCACCAGTTGCG
TGCGCGGAAAGATGGCCGCTCCCGGGCCCTGTAGCAAGGAGCTCAAAATGGAGGACGCGGCAGCCCGGCG
GAGCGGGGCGGGTGAGTCACCCACACAAAGGAAGAGGGCCTTGCCCCTCGCCGGCCGCTGCTTCCTGTGA
CCCCGTGGTGTACCGGCCGCACTTCAGTCACCCCGGGCGCTCTTTCGGAGCACCGCTGGCCTCCGCTGGG
GGAGGGGATCTGTCTAATGGCGTTGGAGTTTGCTCACATTTGGTGGGTGGAGACTGTAGCCAGGCCAGCC
TGGCCATGAAAGTAATTCTTGGAATTTGCCCATTTTGAGTTTGGAGCGAAGCTGATTGACAAAGCTGCTT
AGCCGTTCAAAGGTATTCTTCGAACTTTTTTTTTAAGGTGTTGTGAAAACCTCGAGGTACGTATCGCGAA
AGCTAGCATATTACCCCTAACACCTGCCACCCCAGTCTTAATCAGTGGTGGAAGAACGGTCTCAGAACTG
TTTGTCTCAATTGGCCATTTAAGTTTAATAGTGAAAGACTGGTTAATGATAACAATGCATCGGAAAACCT
TCAGGAGGAAAGGAGAATGTTTTGTGGAACATTTTTGTGTGTGTGGCAGTTTTAAGTTATTAGTTTTCAA
AATCAGTACTTTTTAATGGAAACAACTTGACCAAAAATCTGTCACAGAATTTTGAGACCCATTAAAATAC
AAGTTTAATGAGAAGTCTGTCTCTGTTAATGCTGAAGTCATTACTAAGTGCTTAGCTTAGCAAGGTATGT
GGATGCCCATTTGTGTTCCAAGGGATTGGACTGTTCATCAGGACCCAGAGCTGAGTTTCAAGGGCTCAAG
AGATGGCTTATTACCTGTGGGTGTCTTGAAGGTTCTGGTTGGGACAAATTAGGAATGTTTTTGGCAGACA
TGGTGACTACCCTTCATCTGGGTGAGTTCAGTTGATTTGTCTTGAGCCTTTGGGGTTTACACAAGTAAAT
GACATCATACAGTTAGTGTATTGTTAGTGAATATTAATATATGAGGCAGGCTTTGCTCTAGCAATTTTAG
AACTAGTTTTCAGGAAAGGGTTCATCTTGTGCATTGGATGTCTGATTCTATCACTTAGAGTTTAAACTGA
AAGTGCTCAAGAGGTTTTATTTAGGCTGGGATATAAATAAGCCTTTCTGTAGCTTGTAATGGTATCAGGA
ATTTAAAAGGCCATCTGGGGCACAAAGATTAAGCAGAAAAGGTAGAAGGTGAGATTGGGGGACTTTGAGT
ACTTCACACACTTTAATGTGTGGGTGCTTTAGTGCATATAGTACAACTGCCAGATAAGGGCATCCACATC
TGATTGTTTGGAAGGCACCTTGTGGTTTCTGGGAATTCAGAATTGGGAGAAAAAGTGCTCCCAACCGCTG
AAGCCCTTGGTAATCTGCAGGGTGTTTATTTAGCAGGAGATAAGGACAAAAAGTTATAGTGTGGAGTTGG
TTGAGTTGGTAGATGTCATTACAACAGGTGGTCTTAAATTGGGTTAGGAGTCACTTTGAAATACCTGGGC
CATAAGCAAAGTGGCATTTTCACCTTTCAGGAGAAACTGGTACACTTATCCATTCTATAGTGCATGCTTG
TTCAATTGGGCTGATGACTAAACCGGTGACTAAAGGTTTGTCAGTATAAATGGATGGGTTGTAGGCAGAC
GGTGAGGAATTACTATACCTGCAAGGAGTCATTGCCTGATCTGCCTGGAAAGGGGCAGGATTGAGTCTCA
GAAGGTGTACACCATAGGATATGGAAAAATTTGTCACGCCTAGCATTCAACTTAGTGGTGTAGCGCCACC
TACTGGCACTTTAAAAGCTTAGCATAGAGGAGCATGTGTGTTAGGAGCTCGGATGGGATCCAGGGCCTCA
AGGTTTGCATGTAAATAAAAGCCCTTTACCAAATTAACTACATACCAGCATACATCAGTCCTTTAGTGTT
GAAAAACAGAAGTGAAAGCTAATATATATAGTGCTTGCTTTATTTAAGTCTAGCTGATTACGTGTTTGGT
TGCCAGTGTGACTAGTCTGGAGTTGAATTTGTCCTCAGACACGTAAAATGGAATTTGGGATTCACAACAC
TCTAGTATGAGGGACCTAATGGCCTGTACCAGGCACAAACGTGTCTATAAACTACACAAAACGAAGGAAT
TTACAGGAATTAGGAAGGTATTCTTAACATTAAAACATTATGGGCATTTTAAAAAAAGCTTTGACAGGAT
TTCTTTGTCATGGCTGTCCTGGAGCTAGTTGTGTAGACCAGGCTGGGCTGAAATCTTGTCTGCCTGCCTG
GCTTGGACACTTTTTTATTATGTATACAACATTCTGCTTCCATGTATATCTGCACATTAGAAGACGGCAC
CAGATCTCCTAATGGATGGTTGTGAGCCACCATGTGGTTGCTGGGAATTGAACTCAGGACCTCTGGAAGA
GCAGTGCTCTTAACCTCTGAGCCATCTCCAGCCCCAGCTTGGGCACATTTTTAATGGCTGGGAAATCAAA
CCCCCTAGGCCTTCTGTCAGTAATGAAGGGCTTTTGGCTACCGAGAGTAGGATTTAAGGTTATTCGGAGC
TGCAGGTCTGCCTCAGTGCAGGTTTGGGAGTCCAGCATCTTAGAAAATGCAGTGAAGCCAAGCTGAGCTA
TATTTTGTTTAAAAAAAAAATAAGTGGGTAAAGTGCTGCTGAGCCTGATGACCAAGCTGGGACACAAGTA
GAAGAACATAGGCCAATGCTCTATATTAAAAGCATGGGTCATTTTTAATGCTCTTGAGAAGGCTATGCCT
ACACTACTCTCAGCCACCGCAGCGTGTTTAAATTAAACTAGTTTGGAAATTTTCTTTGGGGGTAAGCTAT
TTAACCTAGTGCCTTGGCAGGTATACTACTGAACTCTCCTCCTCATTCCTTTTTGTTTTTTAAGAATTTC
AGTCAGGCTCAGGCAGCCCTTAAACTTGTGATTAAGCCTGAGAACAGTTACGATTATGAGCCTATTAGTA
TACCGATCAATATGTGAATTTTTTTGGGATGGGGGTCAGGCCTCCCTGCCTCCCAAATACTGGGACTAAA
GGCTGCACCACCACAACCTGGCTCTTGAAATACTTTTCTACATTTTTTGGGGGGCATGGGTGGGAGAGCA
GGGTTTCTCTGTATTAGCCCTGGCTCTCCTGGAACTCTGTAGACCAGGCTATTCTTGAGCTCAGATTAGC
CTGTCTCTGCCTCCTAAATTCTGGGATTAAAGGTGTGTGCTACTGCTGCCTGGCTACAAAGACATTTTTT
TTTTTCTTAAATTTAAAAACAAAAGTGGTTCTTTTAGAAGGGTGGTTGGTGTTGGCACATACTCCAAGCA
CTCAGGTTTTGAGTTTGTCCCAGGAATGAAGACTGCATTACTGCCGCCCCTCCCTGGTAAGGGCTACACA
GAGAAATCCTATTTGGAGCCTGTCCTGGTAACTCGCTCTGTAGACCAGGCTGGCCTCGAACTCAAGAGAA
CCACCTGCCTCTGAATGCTGGTATTAAGGGCAGGCACCACCAACACCCAGCCTAAAAAATGTCTTTTTTT
TAAAGATTTTTTTTTTTTTTTTACAGAATAAACATTCTGTTTACAATATTCTGCTTCTATGTATATCTGC
ACACTAGAAGAGGGCACCCGATCTCATAATGGATGGTTGTGAGCCACCAAGTGGTTGCTGGGAATTGAAC
TCAGAACCTCTGGAAGAGCAGTCAGTGCTCTTAACCTCTGAGCCATCTCTCCAGCCCCTAAAAATGGCTC
TTGAGATAGGGTCTCAAGTAGTTTGAGACTGAGTTGGCTATATAAACAAGGCTGGCACATAGCACCATGT
ACAGCTGGGTTTAGTTTACATGGGGTGTTTTTGTCTCTGGAGGCAGGAGGATCATTTGAGCATAGGGAGT
TAATAGTGAGGTCATGTTTTATCTACTCTTCTGAATTGAGAACTAAGCTGATGCAAAGCAAGTTTGACTG
AAGAAGTCCAGTTTATGAGAACAAGGGTGGAAACTAATGTGTCAAAGATGGCCTTGCATGTGTTTTAGAT
GATGACCCAGTCACTTGGGAATTACTGGATGTGTAAGACCTATATCTTGACAGGAGTGAACAGTGTCTTA
TAGGTCCTATATGAAAGAAATGAGACATACCCATTTTGTTTCCCCTAAGAATTCACTTTTCCTAACCTGG
TTCATGCTATTTAGGTTATTTTACTTGCAAATCCTAGGGTGCTCCCTTACCCAGTATTGCTTATGTGGCA
CCAAAGTCACTCACTCCCATGATTTGCAAGTCTCTGGGAACTTCCATGACAACCTAGAATAGCAACTCAA
ATACATTTTCTCAGTACCAATTTTGAAGAAAAAATATTTTGCAAAATAGCTGTATGGATGGGTACTAAAT
AGTGAGGTTATCTCCAGAAGGCCTATGAAGAATTAAGGTTGAGTTCAGTTGAGTTCAGCAGCAAGTTTAA
GGTTCATCCATTTTTGTACAGTGTTTTCCTATTACGGTAAGTGTTTTGCCTGCAGGAATATCTGTACCAC
ATGCTTGCCTGGTACCTATATCGGCCAGAAGAGGGCTTTGGATCCTCTGGACTTGAATTACAGATGGGTA
TTAGCCACCATTTAGGTGCTGGGAATTGAAACCAAGTCCTCTGGAAGAACAGCAAGTGACTCGACGTCCG
GAGCTCTGGCGCGCCTGTGGAAT
Features (pLannotate 1.2.2; 11 found; start..end, strand, type, name):
      1..330     +  promoter       SV40 promoter: SV40 enhancer and early promoter
    397..1188    +  CDS            neo: KKA2_KLEPN - Also known as kan, nptII. Experimental evidence at protein level: Swiss-Prot protein existence level 1. Resistance to kanamycin, neomycin, paromomycin, ribostamycin, butirosin and gentamicin B. From Klebsiella pneumoniae.
   1212..1370    +  CDS            ble (fragment): BLE_KLEPN - Experimental evidence at protein level: Swiss-Prot protein existence level 1. Binding protein with a strong affinity to the bleomycin family of antibiotics. Binds to CL990; an antimitotic-antibiotic compound. From Klebsiella pneumoniae.
   1365..1486    +  polyA_signal   SV40 poly(A) signal: SV40 polyadenylation signal
   1708..2296    -  rep_origin     ori: high-copy-number ColE1/pMB1/pBR322/pUC origin of replication
   2467..3327    -  CDS            AmpR: β-lactamase; bla; confers resistance to ampicillin, carbenicillin, and related antibiotics
   3328..3432    -  promoter       AmpR promoter: bla
   4913..4936    +  promoter       ADH1 promoter (fragment): S. cerevisiae ADH1; promoter for alcohol dehydrogenase 1
   5792..5821    +  promoter       Act1 promoter (fragment): rice actin promoter
   6871..7032    +  promoter       mEF-1α promoter (fragment): strong constitutive promoter for mouse elongation factor EF-1α
   7858..7885    +  intron         EF-1α intron A (fragment): truncated intron upstream of the start codon of human EF-1α
