[The description below was written by a language model from this plasmid's Addgene catalogue record and pLannotate feature annotations shown in this document.]
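Description:
p1.2-Neo is an empty mammalian expression backbone designed for stable, high-level production of heterologous proteins in Chinese hamster ovary (CHO) cells. It derives from the p1.1 vector, in which expression of a cloned gene is driven by the CHO elongation factor 1 alpha promoter. According to the record, the EMCV IRES and DHFR open reading frame of p1.1 were removed, and a separate antibiotic resistance cassette under SV40 control was added instead. No insert is present; a gene of interest is introduced by restriction enzyme cloning, although the record does not list the cloning sites.

The annotated full sequence (about 12.3 kb, somewhat larger than the listed backbone size) shows the selection cassette clearly: the SV40 enhancer and early promoter drives the neo (nptII) aminoglycoside phosphotransferase gene, followed by a short residual fragment of the ble gene and the SV40 polyadenylation signal. This unit allows G418 selection of stably transfected cells independently of the expression cassette. Propagation in E. coli relies on a high-copy ColE1/pUC-type origin and the β-lactamase gene with its own promoter, giving ampicillin resistance.

Most of the remaining sequence is poorly annotated. Short matches to the mouse EF-1α promoter and human EF-1α intron A probably reflect homology with the hamster EF-1α locus regions that make up the expression module. The very short hits to yeast ADH1 and rice actin promoters are most likely spurious matches rather than functional elements. The terminator for the expression cassette is not identified in the feature table.
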