Addgene plasmid #162739: p1.2-Neo
Purpose: (Empty Backbone) Protein expression in CHO cells
Depositing lab: Ivan Vorobiev. Depositing organization: Federal Research Centre "Fundamentals of Biotechnology" of the Russian Academy of Sciences. Publication: Improved elongation factor-1 alpha-based vectors for stable high-level expression of heterologous proteins in Chinese hamster ovary cells. Orlova NA, Kovnir SV, Hodak JA, Vorobiev II, Gabibov AG, Skryabin KG. BMC Biotechnol. 2014 Jun 14;14:56. doi: 10.1186/1472-6750-14-56. PubMed 24929670.
Backbone
  Vector backbone: p1.1
  Backbone manufacturer: LMBT, LTD
  Backbone size (bp): 11914
  Modifications to backbone: The region containing the EMCV IRES and the DHFR ORF from the p1.1 expression vector is removed. Antibiotic resistance genes and the SV40 promoter and terminator regions are added.
  Vector type: Mammalian Expression
  Promoter: CHO Elongation factor 1A
  Selectable markers: Neomycin (select with G418)
Growth in bacteria
  Bacterial resistance: Ampicillin, 100 μg/mL
  Growth temperature: 37°C
  Growth strain: DH5alpha
  Copy number: High Copy
Gene/Insert
  Cloning method: Restriction Enzyme
  Sequencing primers: 5′ SQ-5CH6-F GCCGCTGCTTCCTGTGAC; 3′ SQ-3CH1-R ACAAACAGTTCTGAGACCG
Terms and licenses: Academic/Nonprofit Terms; Industry Terms: Not Available to Industry
How to cite: p1.2-Neo was a gift from Ivan Vorobiev (Addgene plasmid # 162739 ; http://n2t.net/addgene:162739 ; RRID:Addgene_162739)
